Addgene plasmid #157706: pcDNA5-FRT-TO-Nsp10
Purpose: mammalian expression of untagged SARS-CoV-2 Nsp10 under control of a tetracycline-inducible promoter
Depositing lab: David Tollervey. Depositing organization: University of Edinburgh. Publication: Integrative vectors for regulated expression of SARS-CoV-2 proteins implicated in RNA metabolism. Bresson S, Robertson N, Sani E, Turowski TW, Shchepachev V, Kompauerova M, Spanos C, Helwak A, Tollervey D. Wellcome Open Res. 2020 Nov 3;5:261. doi: 10.12688/wellcomeopenres.16322.1. eCollection 2020. PubMed 33313418.
Backbone
  Vector backbone: pcDNA5-FRT-TO
  Backbone manufacturer: Thermo Fisher
  Vector type: Mammalian Expression
  Selectable markers: Hygromycin
Growth in bacteria
  Bacterial resistance: Ampicillin, 100 μg/mL
  Growth temperature: 37°C
  Growth strain: DH5alpha
  Copy number: High Copy
Gene/Insert
  Gene/Insert name: Nsp10
  Species: SARS-CoV-2
  Mutation: codon optimized
  Entrez Gene: ORF1ab (a.k.a. GU280_gp01)
  Cloning method: Restriction Enzyme; 5′ cloning site Unknown (unknown if destroyed); 3′ cloning site Unknown (unknown if destroyed)
Resource information
  A portion of this plasmid was derived from a plasmid made by: IDT
Terms and licenses: Academic/Nonprofit Terms; Industry Terms
How to cite: pcDNA5-FRT-TO-Nsp10 was a gift from David Tollervey (Addgene plasmid # 157706 ; http://n2t.net/addgene:157706 ; RRID:Addgene_157706)
