[The description below was written by a language model from this plasmid's Addgene catalogue record and pLannotate feature annotations shown in this document.]
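Description:
pcDNA5-FRT-TO-Nsp10 is a mammalian expression plasmid of about 5.5 kb, built on the commercial pcDNA5-FRT-TO backbone and designed for tetracycline-regulated expression of SARS-CoV-2 non-structural protein 10 (Nsp10). In E. coli it is maintained at high copy number from a ColE1/pUC-type origin and selected with ampicillin through the β-lactamase gene. Short fragments annotated as f1 ori, lac promoter/operator, lacI, ble and bom appear to be backbone remnants rather than functional parts of the design.

The expression cassette consists of the human cytomegalovirus immediate-early enhancer and promoter followed directly by tet operator sequences. The automated annotation labels these as small PLtetO-1 and TRE3GV fragments. In cells that express the Tet repressor, the operators keep the CMV promoter silent until tetracycline or doxycycline is added. Downstream lies a codon-optimized open reading frame of roughly 420 bp matching the Nsp10 segment of the ORF1ab polyprotein. It carries no epitope tag and is terminated by the bovine growth hormone polyadenylation signal. Nsp10 is a cofactor that stimulates the nsp14 exoribonuclease and the nsp16 2'-O-methyltransferase, contributing to viral mRNA cap methylation.

An FRT site sits immediately upstream of a hygromycin resistance coding sequence with an SV40 poly(A) signal, and no promoter is annotated directly in front of this gene. This arrangement lets FLP recombinase insert the plasmid at a matching genomic FRT site in a suitable host line, where the hygromycin gene is expected to become expressed, so correct integrants can be selected. The construct therefore suits making stable, isogenic, single-copy cell lines with inducible Nsp10 expression, as part of a vector set for SARS-CoV-2 proteins implicated in RNA metabolism. The cloning sites used are not recorded.
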