Features (pLannotate 1.2.2; 21 found; start..end, strand, type, name):
     89..468     +  enhancer       CMV enhancer: human cytomegalovirus immediate early enhancer
    469..672     +  promoter       CMV promoter: human cytomegalovirus (CMV) immediate early promoter
    674..693     +  promoter       PLtetO-1 promoter (fragment): modified phage lambda PL promoter with tet operator sites (Lutz and Bujard, 1997)
    695..714     +  promoter       PLtetO-1 promoter (fragment): modified phage lambda PL promoter with tet operator sites (Lutz and Bujard, 1997)
    722..755     +  promoter       TRE3GV promoter (fragment): 3rd-generation Tet-responsive promoter that can be activated by binding of Tet-On® 3G, optimized for retroviral and lentiviral vectors
    862..1281    +  CDS            R1A_SARS2 (fragment) (sequence partly withheld): Experimental evidence at protein level: Swiss-Prot protein existence level 1. [Non-structural protein 10]: Plays a pivotal role in viral transcription by stimulating both nsp14 3'-5' exoribonuclease and nsp16 2'-O-methyltransferase activities. Therefore plays an essential role in viral mRNAs cap methylation. From Severe acute respiratory syndrome coronavirus 2 (2019-nCoV) (SARS-CoV-2).
   1353..1577    +  polyA_signal   bGH poly(A) signal: bovine growth hormone polyadenylation signal
   1581..1602    +  promoter       SV40 promoter (fragment): SV40 enhancer and early promoter
   1623..1856    +  rep_origin     f1 ori (fragment) (sequence partly withheld): f1 bacteriophage origin of replication; arrow indicates direction of (+) strand synthesis
   1861..1908    +  protein_bind   FRT: FLP-mediated recombination occurs in the 8-bp core sequence TCTAGAAA (Turan and Bode, 2011). FLP recombinase from the Saccharomyces cerevisiae 2μ plasmid
   1916..2938    +  CDS            HygR: aminoglycoside phosphotransferase from E. coli; aph(4)-Ia; confers resistance to hygromycin
   2948..3073    +  CDS            ble (fragment): BLE_KLEPN - Experimental evidence at protein level: Swiss-Prot protein existence level 1. Binding protein with a strong affinity to the bleomycin family of antibiotics. Binds to CL990; an antimitotic-antibiotic compound. From Klebsiella pneumoniae.
   3068..3189    +  polyA_signal   SV40 poly(A) signal: SV40 polyadenylation signal
   3262..3278    -  protein_bind   lac operator: The lac repressor binds to the lac operator to inhibit transcription in E. coli. This inhibition can be relieved by adding lactose or isopropyl-β-D-thiogalactopyranoside (IPTG). lac repressor encoded by lacI
   3286..3316    -  promoter       lac promoter: promoter for the E. coli lac operon
   3331..3352    -  protein_bind   CAP binding site: CAP binding activates transcription in the presence of cAMP. E. coli catabolite activator protein
   3365..3457    -  CDS            lacI (fragment): lac repressor; lacI; The lac repressor binds to the lac operator to inhibit transcription in E. coli. This inhibition can be relieved by adding lactose or isopropyl-β-D-thiogalactopyranoside (IPTG).
   3640..4228    -  rep_origin     ori: high-copy-number ColE1/pMB1/pBR322/pUC origin of replication
   4399..5259    -  CDS            AmpR: β-lactamase; bla; confers resistance to ampicillin, carbenicillin, and related antibiotics
   5260..5364    -  promoter       AmpR promoter: bla
   5423..5475    -  misc_feature   bom (fragment): basis of mobility region from pBR322
>Addgene plasmid #157706 | pcDNA5-FRT-TO-Nsp10 | addgene full sequence | sequence record 307871 | Addgene NGS Result
CAAGGCTTGACCGACAATTGCATGAAGAATCTGCTTAGGGTTAGGCGTTTTGCGCTGCTTCGCGATGTAC
GGGCCAGATATACGCGTTGACATTGATTATTGACTAGTTATTAATAGTAATCAATTACGGGGTCATTAGT
TCATAGCCCATATATGGAGTTCCGCGTTACATAACTTACGGTAAATGGCCCGCCTGGCTGACCGCCCAAC
GACCCCCGCCCATTGACGTCAATAATGACGTATGTTCCCATAGTAACGCCAATAGGGACTTTCCATTGAC
GTCAATGGGTGGAGTATTTACGGTAAACTGCCCACTTGGCAGTACATCAAGTGTATCATATGCCAAGTAC
GCCCCCTATTGACGTCAATGACGGTAAATGGCCCGCCTGGCATTATGCCCAGTACATGACCTTATGGGAC
TTTCCTACTTGGCAGTACATCTACGTATTAGTCATCGCTATTACCATGGTGATGCGGTTTTGGCAGTACA
TCAATGGGCGTGGATAGCGGTTTGACTCACGGGGATTTCCAAGTCTCCACCCCATTGACGTCAATGGGAG
TTTGTTTTGGCACCAAAATCAACGGGACTTTCCAAAATGTCGTAACAACTCCGCCCCATTGACGCAAATG
GGCGGTAGGCGTGTACGGTGGGAGGTCTATATAAGCAGAGCTCTCCCTATCAGTGATAGAGATCTCCCTA
TCAGTGATAGAGATCGTCGACGAGCTCGTTTAGTGAACCGTCAGATCGCCTGGAGACGCCATCCACGCTG
TTTTGACCTCCATAGAAGACACCGGGACCGATCCAGCCTCCGGACTCTAGCGTTTAAACTTAAGCTTGGT
ACCGAGCTCGGATCCGGGATG
[417 nt withheld, positions 862-1278]
GCCTAGGAGATATCCAGCACAGTGGCGGCCGCTCGAGTCTAGAGGGCCCGTTTAAACCCGCTGATCAGCC
TCGACTGTGCCTTCTAGTTGCCAGCCATCTGTTGTTTGCCCCTCCCCCGTGCCTTCCTTGACCCTGGAAG
GTGCCACTCCCACTGTCCTTTCCTAATAAAATGAGGAAATTGCATCGCATTGTCTGAGTAGGTGTCATTC
TATTCTGGGGGGTGGGGTGGGGCAGGACAGCAAGGGGGAGGATTGGGAAGACAATAGCAGGCATGCTGGG
GATGCGGTGGGCTCTATGGCTTCTGAGGCGGAAAGAACCAGCTGGGGCTCTAGGGGGTATCCCC
[124 nt withheld, positions 1623-1746]
C
[91 nt withheld, positions 1748-1838]
AGGGTGATGGTTCACGTACCTAGAAGTTCCTATTCCGAAGTTCCTATTCTCTAGAAAGTATAGGAACTTC
CTTGGCCAAAAAGCCTGAACTCACCGCGACGTCTGTCGAGAAGTTTCTGATCGAAAAGTTCGACAGCGTC
TCCGACCTGATGCAGCTCTCGGAGGGCGAAGAATCTCGTGCTTTCAGCTTCGATGTAGGAGGGCGTGGAT
ATGTCCTGCGGGTAAATAGCTGCGCCGATGGTTTCTACAAAGATCGTTATGTTTATCGGCACTTTGCATC
GGCCGCGCTCCCGATTCCGGAAGTGCTTGACATTGGGGAATTCAGCGAGAGCCTGACCTATTGCATCTCC
CGCCGTGCACAGGGTGTCACGTTGCAAGACCTGCCTGAAACCGAACTGCCCGCTGTTCTGCAGCCGGTCG
CGGAGGCCATGGATGCGATCGCTGCGGCCGATCTTAGCCAGACGAGCGGGTTCGGCCCATTCGGACCGCA
AGGAATCGGTCAATACACTACATGGCGTGATTTCATATGCGCGATTGCTGATCCCCATGTGTATCACTGG
CAAACTGTGATGGACGACACCGTCAGTGCGTCCGTCGCGCAGGCTCTCGATGAGCTGATGCTTTGGGCCG
AGGACTGCCCCGAAGTCCGGCACCTCGTGCACGCGGATTTCGGCTCCAACAATGTCCTGACGGACAATGG
CCGCATAACAGCGGTCATTGACTGGAGCGAGGCGATGTTCGGGGATTCCCAATACGAGGTCGCCAACATC
TTCTTCTGGAGGCCGTGGTTGGCTTGTATGGAGCAGCAGACGCGCTACTTCGAGCGGAGGCATCCGGAGC
TTGCAGGATCGCCGCGGCTCCGGGCGTATATGCTCCGCATTGGTCTTGACCAACTCTATCAGAGCTTGGT
TGACGGCAATTTCGATGATGCAGCTTGGGCGCAGGGTCGATGCGACGCAATCGTCCGATCCGGAGCCGGG
ACTGTCGGGCGTACACAAATCGCCCGCAGAAGCGCGGCCGTCTGGACCGATGGCTGTGTAGAAGTACTCG
CCGATAGTGGAAACCGACGCCCCAGCACTCGTCCGAGGGCAAAGGAATAGCACGTACTACGAGATTTCGA
TTCCACCGCCGCCTTCTATGAAAGGTTGGGCTTCGGAATCGTTTTCCGGGACGCCGGCTGGATGATCCTC
CAGCGCGGGGATCTCATGCTGGAGTTCTTCGCCCACCCCAACTTGTTTATTGCAGCTTATAATGGTTACA
AATAAAGCAATAGCATCACAAATTTCACAAATAAAGCATTTTTTTCACTGCATTCTAGTTGTGGTTTGTC
CAAACTCATCAATGTATCTTATCATGTCTGTATACCGTCGACCTCTAGCTAGAGCTTGGCGTAATCATGG
TCATAGCTGTTTCCTGTGTGAAATTGTTATCCGCTCACAATTCCACACAACATACGAGCCGGAAGCATAA
AGTGTAAAGCCTGGGGTGCCTAATGAGTGAGCTAACTCACATTAATTGCGTTGCGCTCACTGCCCGCTTT
CCAGTCGGGAAACCTGTCGTGCCAGCTGCATTAATGAATCGGCCAACGCGCGGGGAGAGGCGGTTTGCGT
ATTGGGCGCTCTTCCGCTTCCTCGCTCACTGACTCGCTGCGCTCGGTCGTTCGGCTGCGGCGAGCGGTAT
CAGCTCACTCAAAGGCGGTAATACGGTTATCCACAGAATCAGGGGATAACGCAGGAAAGAACATGTGAGC
AAAAGGCCAGCAAAAGGCCAGGAACCGTAAAAAGGCCGCGTTGCTGGCGTTTTTCCATAGGCTCCGCCCC
CCTGACGAGCATCACAAAAATCGACGCTCAAGTCAGAGGTGGCGAAACCCGACAGGACTATAAAGATACC
AGGCGTTTCCCCCTGGAAGCTCCCTCGTGCGCTCTCCTGTTCCGACCCTGCCGCTTACCGGATACCTGTC
CGCCTTTCTCCCTTCGGGAAGCGTGGCGCTTTCTCATAGCTCACGCTGTAGGTATCTCAGTTCGGTGTAG
GTCGTTCGCTCCAAGCTGGGCTGTGTGCACGAACCCCCCGTTCAGCCCGACCGCTGCGCCTTATCCGGTA
ACTATCGTCTTGAGTCCAACCCGGTAAGACACGACTTATCGCCACTGGCAGCAGCCACTGGTAACAGGAT
TAGCAGAGCGAGGTATGTAGGCGGTGCTACAGAGTTCTTGAAGTGGTGGCCTAACTACGGCTACACTAGA
AGAACAGTATTTGGTATCTGCGCTCTGCTGAAGCCAGTTACCTTCGGAAAAAGAGTTGGTAGCTCTTGAT
CCGGCAAACAAACCACCGCTGGTAGCGGTGGTTTTTTTGTTTGCAAGCAGCAGATTACGCGCAGAAAAAA
AGGATCTCAAGAAGATCCTTTGATCTTTTCTACGGGGTCTGACGCTCAGTGGAACGAAAACTCACGTTAA
GGGATTTTGGTCATGAGATTATCAAAAAGGATCTTCACCTAGATCCTTTTAAATTAAAAATGAAGTTTTA
AATCAATCTAAAGTATATATGAGTAAACTTGGTCTGACAGTTACCAATGCTTAATCAGTGAGGCACCTAT
CTCAGCGATCTGTCTATTTCGTTCATCCATAGTTGCCTGACTCCCCGTCGTGTAGATAACTACGATACGG
GAGGGCTTACCATCTGGCCCCAGTGCTGCAATGATACCGCGAGACCCACGCTCACCGGCTCCAGATTTAT
CAGCAATAAACCAGCCAGCCGGAAGGGCCGAGCGCAGAAGTGGTCCTGCAACTTTATCCGCCTCCATCCA
GTCTATTAATTGTTGCCGGGAAGCTAGAGTAAGTAGTTCGCCAGTTAATAGTTTGCGCAACGTTGTTGCC
ATTGCTACAGGCATCGTGGTGTCACGCTCGTCGTTTGGTATGGCTTCATTCAGCTCCGGTTCCCAACGAT
CAAGGCGAGTTACATGATCCCCCATGTTGTGCAAAAAAGCGGTTAGCTCCTTCGGTCCTCCGATCGTTGT
CAGAAGTAAGTTGGCCGCAGTGTTATCACTCATGGTTATGGCAGCACTGCATAATTCTCTTACTGTCATG
CCATCCGTAAGATGCTTTTCTGTGACTGGTGAGTACTCAACCAAGTCATTCTGAGAATAGTGTATGCGGC
GACCGAGTTGCTCTTGCCCGGCGTCAATACGGGATAATACCGCGCCACATAGCAGAACTTTAAAAGTGCT
CATCATTGGAAAACGTTCTTCGGGGCGAAAACTCTCAAGGATCTTACCGCTGTTGAGATCCAGTTCGATG
TAACCCACTCGTGCACCCAACTGATCTTCAGCATCTTTTACTTTCACCAGCGTTTCTGGGTGAGCAAAAA
CAGGAAGGCAAAATGCCGCAAAAAAGGGAATAAGGGCGACACGGAAATGTTGAATACTCATACTCTTCCT
TTTTCAATATTATTGAAGCATTTATCAGGGTTATTGTCTCATGAGCGGATACATATTTGAATGTATTTAG
AAAAATAAACAAATAGGGGTTCCGCGCACATTTCCCCGAAAAGTGCCACCTGACGTCGACGGATCGGGAG
ATCTCCCGATCCCCTATGGTGCACTCTCAGTACAATCTGCTCTGATGCCGCATAGTTAAGCCAGTATCTG
CTCCCTGCTTGTGTGTTGGAGGTCGCTGAGTAGTGCGCGAGCAAAATTTAAGCTACAACAAGG
